>Addgene plasmid #179116 | pDY0423 Cargo EGFP with AttP Bxb1 site for in-frame fusion (Parent minicircle) | addgene full sequence | sequence record 351784 | Addgene NGS Result
TGATCCCCTGCGCCATCAGATCCTTGGCGGCAAGAAAGCCATCCAGTTTACTTTGCAGGGCTTCCCAACC
TTACCAGAGGGCGCCCCAGCTGGCAATTCCGGTTCGCTTGCTGTCCATAAAACCGCCCAGTCTAGCTATC
GCCATGTAAGCCCACTGCAAGCTACCTGCTTTCTCTTTGCGCTTGCGTTTTCCCTTGTCCAGATAGCCCA
GTAGCTGACATTCATCCGGGGTCAGCACCGTTTCTGCGGACTGGCTTTCTACGCGCTCGAGGGGGGGCCA
AACGGTCTCCAGCTTGGCTGTTTTGGCGGATGAGAGAAGATTTTCAGCCTGATACAGATTAAATCAGAAC
GCAGAAGCGGTCTGATAAAACAGAATTTGCCTGGCGGCAGTAGCGCGGTGGTCCCACCTGACCCCATGCC
GAACTCAGAAGTGAAACGCCGTAGCGCCGATGGTAGTGTGGGGTCTCCCCATGCGAGAGTAGGGAACTGC
CAGGCATCAAATAAAACGAAAGGCTCAGTCGAAAGACTGGGCCTTTCGTTTTATCTGTTGTTTGTCGGTG
AACGCTCTCCTGAGTAGGACAAATCCGCCGGGAGCGGATTTGAACGTTGCGAAGCAACGGCCCGGAGGGT
GGCGGGCAGGACGCCCGCCATAAACTGCCAGGCATCAAATTAAGCAGAAGGCCATCCTGACGGATGGCCT
TTTTGCGTTTCTACAAACTCTTTTGTTTATTTTTCTAAATACATTCAAATATGTATCCGCTCATGACCAA
AATCCCTTAACGTGAGTTTTCGTTCCACTGAGCGTCAGACCCCGTAGAAAAGATCAAAGGATCTTCTTGA
GATCCTTTTTTTCTGCGCGTAATCTGCTGCTTGCAAACAAAAAAACCACCGCTACCAGCGGTGGTTTGTT
TGCCGGATCAAGAGCTACCAACTCTTTTTCCGAAGGTAACTGGCTTCAGCAGAGCGCAGATACCAAATAC
TGTCCTTCTAGTGTAGCCGTAGTTAGGCCACCACTTCAAGAACTCTGTAGCACCGCCTACATACCTCGCT
CTGCTAATCCTGTTACCAGTGGCTGCTGCCAGTGGCGATAAGTCGTGTCTTACCGGGTTGGACTCAAGAC
GATAGTTACCGGATAAGGCGCAGCGGTCGGGCTGAACGGGGGGTTCGTGCACACAGCCCAGCTTGGAGCG
AACGACCTACACCGAACTGAGATACCTACAGCGTGAGCTATGAGAAAGCGCCACGCTTCCCGAAGGGAGA
AAGGCGGACAGGTATCCGGTAAGCGGCAGGGTCGGAACAGGAGAGCGCACGAGGGAGCTTCCAGGGGGAA
ACGCCTGGTATCTTTATAGTCCTGTCGGGTTTCGCCACCTCTGACTTGAGCGTCGATTTTTGTGATGCTC
GTCAGGGGGGCGGAGCCTATGGAAAAACGCCAGCAACGCGGCCTTTTTACGGTTCCTGGCCTTTTGCTGG
CCTTTTGCTCACATGTTCTTTCCTGCGTTATCCCCTGATTCTGTGGATAACCGTATTACCGCCTTTGAGT
GAGCTGATACCGCTCGCCGCAGCCGAACGACCGAGCGCAGCGAGTCAGTGAGCGAGGAAGCGGAAGAGCG
CCTGATGCGGTATTTTCTCCTTACGCATCTGTGCGGTATTTCACACCGCATATGGTGCACTCTCAGTACA
ATCTGCTCTGATGCCGCATAGTTAAGCCAGTATACACTCCGCTATCGCTACGTGACTGGGTCATGGCTGC
GCCCCGACACCCGCCAACACCCGCTGACGCGCCCTGACGGGCTTGTCTGCTCCCGGCATCCGCTTACAGA
CAAGCTGTGACCGTCTCCGGGAGCTGCATGTGTCAGAGGTTTTCACCGTCATCACCGAAACGCGCGAGGC
AGCAGATCAATTCGCGCGCGAAGGCGAAGCGGCATGCATAATGTGCCTGTCAAATGGACGAAGCAGGGAT
TCTGCAAACCCTATGCTACTCCGTCAAGCCGTCAATTGTCTGATTCGTTACCAATTATGACAACTTGACG
GCTACATCATTCACTTTTTCTTCACAACCGGCACGGAACTCGCTCGGGCTGGCCCCGGTGCATTTTTTAA
ATACCCGCGAGAAATAGAGTTGATCGTCAAAACCAACATTGCGACCGACGGTGGCGATAGGCATCCGGGT
GGTGCTCAAAAGCAGCTTCGCCTGGCTGATACGTTGGTCCTCGCGCCAGCTTAAGACGCTAATCCCTAAC
TGCTGGCGGAAAAGATGTGACAGACGCGACGGCGACAAGCAAACATGCTGTGCGACGCTGGCGATTCTTC
TCTCATCCGCCAAAACAGCCAAGCTGGAGACCGTTTGACATTACCCTGTTATCCCTAGATACATTACCCT
GTTATCCCAGATGACATACCCTGTTATCCCTAGATGACATTACCCTGTTATCCCAGATGACATTACCCTG
TTATCCCTAGATACATTACCCTGTTATCCCAGATGACATACCCTGTTATCCCTAGATGACATTACCCTGT
TATCCCAGATAAACTCAATGATGATGATGATGATGGTCGAGACTCAGCGGCCGCGGTGCCAGGGCGTGCC
CTTGGGCTCCCCGGGCGCGGCCGCCACCATGCCCGCCATGAAGATCGAGTGCCGCATCACCGGCACCCTG
AACGGCGTGGAGTTCGAGCTGGTGGGCGGCGGAGAGGGCACCCCCGAGCAGGGCCGCATGACCAACAAGA
TGAAGAGCACCAAAGGCGCCCTGACCTTCAGCCCCTACCTGCTGAGCCACGTGATGGGCTACGGCTTCTA
CCACTTCGGCACCTACCCCAGCGGCTACGAGAACCCCTTCCTGCACGCCATCAACAACGGCGGCTACACC
AACACCCGCATCGAGAAGTACGAGGACGGCGGCGTGCTGCACGTGAGCTTCAGCTACCGCTACGAGGCCG
GCCGCGTGATCGGCGACTTCAAGGTGGTGGGCACCGGCTTCCCCGAGGACAGCGTGATCTTCACCGACAA
GATCATCCGCAGCAACGCCACCGTGGAGCACCTGCACCCCATGGGCGATAACGTGCTGGTGGGCAGCTTC
GCCCGCACCTTCAGCCTGCGCGACGGCGGCTACTACAGCTTCGTGGTGGACAGCCACATGCACTTCAAGA
GCGCCATCCACCCCAGCATCCTGCAGAACGGGGGCCCCATGTTCGCCTTCCGCCGCGTGGAGGAGCTGCA
CAGCAACACCGAGCTGGGCATCGTGGAGTACCAGCACGCCTTCAAGACCCCCATCGCCTTCGCCAGATCT
CGAGCTCGAGGTGGTTTGTCTGGTCAACCACCGCGGTCTCAGTGGTGTACGGTACAAACCCACCCCAACT
GGGGTAACCTTTGAGTTCTCTCAGTTGGGGGTAATCAGCATCATGATGTGGTACCACATCATGATGCTGA
TTATAAGAATGCGGCCGCCACACTCTAGTGGATCTCGAGTTAATAATTCAGAAGAACTCGTCAAGAAGGC
GATAGAAGGCGATGCGCTGCGAATCGGGAGCGGCGATACCGTAAAGCACGAGGAAGCGGTCAGCCCATTC
GCCGCCAAGCTCTTCAGCAATATCACGGGTAGCCAACGCTATGTCCTGATAGCGGTCCGCCACACCCAGC
CGGCCACAGTCGATGAATCCAGAAAAGCGGCCATTTTCCACCATGATATTCGGCAAGCAGGCATCGCCAT
GGGTCACGACGAGATCCTCGCCGTCGGGCATGCTCGCCTTGAGCCTGGCGAACAGTTCGGCTGGCGCGAG
CCCCTGATGCTCTTCGTCCAGATCATCCTGATCGACAAGACCGGCTTCCATCCGAGTACGTGCTCGCTCG
ATGCGATGTTTCGCTTGGTGGTCGAATGGGCAGGTAGCCGGATCAAGCGTATGCAGCCGCCGCATTGCAT
CAGCCATGATGGATACTTTCTCGGCAGGAGCAAGGTGAGATGACAGGAGATCCTGCCCCGGCACTTCGCC
CAATAGCAGCCAGTCCCTTCCCGCTTCAGTGACAACGTCGAGCACAGCTGCGCAAGGAACGCCCGTCGTG
GCCAGCCACGATAGCCGCGCTGCCTCGTCTTGCAGTTCATTCAGGGCACCGGACAGGTCGGTCTTGACAA
AAAGAACCGGGCGCCCCTGCGCTGACAGCCGGAACACGGCGGCATCAGAGCAGCCGATTGTCTGTTGTGC
CCAGTCATAGCCGAATAGCCTCTCCACCCAAGCGGCCGGAGAACCTGCGTGCAATCCATCTTGTTCAATC
ATGCGAAACGATCCTCATCCTGTCTCTTGATCAGAGCT
Features (pLannotate 1.2.2; 14 found; start..end, strand, type, name):
    379..494     +  ncRNA          5S rRNA: Accession: RF00001 - 5S ribosomal RNA
    498..584     +  terminator     rrnB T1 terminator: Escherichia coli rrnB; transcription terminator T1 from the E. coli rrnB gene
    676..703     +  terminator     rrnB T2 terminator: transcription terminator T2 from the E. coli rrnB gene
    722..766     +  promoter       AmpR promoter (fragment): bla
    837..1425    +  rep_origin     ori: high-copy-number ColE1/pMB1/pBR322/pUC origin of replication
   1611..1751    -  misc_feature   bom: basis of mobility region from pBR322
   1853..1893    -  CDS            rop (fragment): Rop protein, which maintains plasmids at low copy number; rop
   2015..2305    -  CDS            araC (fragment): L-arabinose regulatory protein; araC
   2538..2555    -  CDS            capTEV™ (fragment): composite tag for in vivo biotinylation, TEV protease cleavage, and 6xHis tagging
   2576..2609    +  protein_bind   attB: minimal attB site for the φC31 integrase (Groth et al., 2000) phage φC31 integrase
   2619..3284    +  CDS            ppluGFP2: ppluGFP2 is a basic (constitutively fluorescent) green fluorescent protein published in 2004, derived from Pontellina plumata.
   3353..3391    +  protein_bind   phage φC31 attP (fragment): attachment site of phage φC31 phage φC31 integrase
   3478..4272    -  CDS            NeoR/KanR: aminoglycoside phosphotransferase from Tn5; aph(3')-II (or nptII); confers resistance to neomycin, kanamycin, and G418 (Geneticin®)
   4304..268     -  CDS            tnpA (fragment) (across the origin): TN5P_ECOLX - Also known as tnp. Experimental evidence at protein level: Swiss-Prot protein existence level 1. Mediates transposition of transposon Tn5 by a 'cut and paste' mechanism. First, the monomeric transposase binds the 19 bp inverted DNA repeats flanking the transposon. Then, dimerization of the DNA- bound transposase creates a synaptic DNA complex. After nicking of the first DNA strand, excision of the transposon proceeds through a series of intermediates. The transposase then mediates the insertion of the transposon at a new site by strand transfer. The activity of the wild- type tran
