[The description below was written by a language model from this plasmid's Addgene catalogue record and pLannotate feature annotations shown in this document.]
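Description:
pDY0423 is a parental minicircle plasmid built on the pMC.BESPX backbone and catalogued as a CRISPR-type vector. It serves as a donor ("cargo") template for integrase-mediated genome insertion. It is propagated in E. coli through a high-copy ColE1/pUC-type origin and selected with kanamycin through a Tn5-derived NeoR/KanR (aminoglycoside phosphotransferase) gene. The backbone also carries rrnB T1/T2 terminators, a bom region, and short fragments annotated as rop, araC, tnpA and the AmpR promoter. These fragments appear to be vestigial backbone sequence rather than functional units.

The payload lies between a φC31 attB site and a φC31 attP fragment. In minicircle producer systems, φC31 integrase recombines these two sites intramolecularly, excising the cargo as a small circle free of the bacterial origin and resistance gene. The rest of the plasmid is left as a separate backbone circle. According to the catalogue entry, the cargo is EGFP with a Bxb1 attP site arranged for in-frame fusion. Bxb1 integrase could therefore recombine the cargo into a matching Bxb1 attB landing site placed in a genomic gene, tagging the endogenous protein with the fluorescent reporter.

No promoter is annotated upstream of the reporter, which fits expression depending on correct in-frame integration, although the record does not say so explicitly. The automated feature table labels the green fluorescent protein ORF as ppluGFP2 rather than EGFP, and it does not annotate the Bxb1 attP site at all. The identity of the reporter and the position of the Bxb1 site therefore rest on the depositor's description. The associated work concerns CRISPR-directed integrases that insert large sequences without double-strand DNA cleavage.
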