Addgene plasmid #179116: pDY0423 Cargo EGFP with AttP Bxb1 site for in-frame fusion (Parent minicircle)
Purpose: Cargo EGFP with AttP Bxb1 site for in-frame fusion (Parent minicircle)
Depositing lab: Omar Abudayyeh & Jonathan Gootenberg. Depositing organization: Massachusetts Institute of Technology. Publication: Drag-and-drop genome insertion of large sequences without double-strand DNA cleavage using CRISPR-directed integrases. Yarnall MTN, Ioannidi EI, Schmitt-Ulms C, Krajeski RN, Lim J, Villiger L, Zhou W, Jiang K, Garushyants SK, Roberts N, Zhang L, Vakulskas CA, Walker JA 2nd, Kadina AP, Zepeda AE, Holden K, Ma H, Xie J, Gao G, Foquet L, Bial G, Donnelly SK, Miyata Y, Radiloff DR, Henderson JM, Ujita A, Abudayyeh OO, Gootenberg JS. Nat Biotechnol. 2022 Nov 24. doi: 10.1038/s41587-022-01527-4. PubMed 36424489.
Backbone
  Vector backbone: pMC.BESPX
  Vector type: CRISPR
Growth in bacteria
  Bacterial resistance: Kanamycin, 50 μg/mL
  Growth temperature: 37°C
  Growth strain: NEB Stable
  Copy number: Unknown
Gene/Insert
  Gene/Insert name: Cargo EGFP with AttP Bxb1 site for in-frame fusion
Terms and licenses: Academic/Nonprofit Terms; Industry Terms: Not Available to Industry
Depositor comments: Please visit https://doi.org/10.1101/2021.11.01.466786 for bioRxiv preprint.
How to cite: pDY0423 Cargo EGFP with AttP Bxb1 site for in-frame fusion (Parent minicircle) was a gift from Omar Abudayyeh & Jonathan Gootenberg (Addgene plasmid # 179116 ; http://n2t.net/addgene:179116 ; RRID:Addgene_179116)
