>Addgene plasmid #179116 | pDY0423 Cargo EGFP with AttP Bxb1 site for in-frame fusion (Parent minicircle) | addgene partial sequence | sequence record 352931 | AraC-F 5'-TGACAACTTGACGGCTACATC-3'
TCGCTCGGGCTGGCCCCGGTGCATTTTTTAAATACCCGCGAGAAATAGAGTTGATCGTCAAAACCAACAT
TGCGACCGACGGTGGCGATAGGCATCCGGGTGGTGCTCAAAAGCAGCTTCGCCTGGCTGATACGTTGGTC
CTCGCGCCAGCTTAAGACGCTAATCCCTAACTGCTGGCGGAAAAGATGTGACAGACGCGACGGCGACAAG
CAAACATGCTGTGCGACGCTGGCGATTCTTCTCTCATCCGCCAAAACAGCCAAGCTGGAGACCGTTTGAC
ATTACCCTGTTATCCCTAGATACATTACCCTGTTATCCCAGATGACATACCCTGTTATCCCTAGATGACA
TTACCCTGTTATCCCAGATGACATTACCCTGTTATCCCTAGATACATTACCCTGTTATCCCAGATGACAT
ACCCTGTTATCCCTAGATGACATTACCCTGTTATCCCAGATAAACTCAATGATGATGATGATGATGGTCG
AGACTCAGCGGCCGCGGTGCCAGGGCGTGCCCTTGGGCTCCCCGGGCGCGGCCGCCACCATGCCCGCCAT
GAAGATCGAGTGCCGCATCACCGGCACCCTGAACGGCGTGGAGTTCGAGCTGGTGGGCGGCGGAGAGGGC
ACCCCCGAGCAGGGCCGCATGACCAACAAGATGAAGAGCACCAAAGGCGCCCTGACCTTCAGCCCCTACC
TGCTGAGCCACGTGATGGGCTACGGCTTCTACCACTTCGGCAC
