>Addgene plasmid #179116 | pDY0423 Cargo EGFP with AttP Bxb1 site for in-frame fusion (Parent minicircle) | addgene partial sequence | sequence record 352932 | CopGFP-N 5'-tcatcttgttggtcatgcgg-3'
CAGCTCGAACTCCACGCCGTTCAGGGTGCCGGTGATGCGGCACTCGATCTTCATGGCGGGCATGGTGGCG
GCCGCGCCCGGGGAGCCCAAGGGCACGCCCTGGCACCGCGGCCGCTGAGTCTCGACCATCATCATCATCA
TCATTGAGTTTATCTGGGATAACAGGGTAATGTCATCTAGGGATAACAGGGTATGTCATCTGGGATAACA
GGGTAATGTATCTAGGGATAACAGGGTAATGTCATCTGGGATAACAGGGTAATGTCATCTAGGGATAACA
GGGTATGTCATCTGGGATAACAGGGTAATGTATCTAGGGATAACAGGGTAATGTCAAACGGTCTCCAGCT
TGGCTGTTTTGGCGGATGAGAGAAGAATCGCCAGCGTCGCACAGCATGTTTGCTTGTCGCCGTCGCGTCT
GTCACATCTTTTCCGCCAGCAGTTAGGGATTAGCGTCTTAAGCTGGCGCGAGGACCAACGTATCAGCCAG
GCGAAGCTGCTTTTGAGCACCACCCGGATGCCTATCGCCACCGTCGGTCGCAATGTTGGTTTTGACGATC
AACTCTATTTCTCGCGGGTATTTAAAAAATGCACCGGGGCCAGCCCGAGCGAGTTCCGTGCCGGTTGTGA
AGAAAAAGTGAATGATGTAGCCGTCAAGTTGTCATAATTGGTAACGAATCAGACAATTGACGGCTTGACG
GAGTAGCATAGGGNTTGCAGAATCCCTGCTTCGTCCATTTGACAGG
